>Addgene plasmid #59909 | pX330 Pten | addgene full sequence | sequence record 123315 | Addgene assembled sequence
GAGGGCCTATTTCCCATGATTCCTTCATATTTGCATATACGATACAAGGCTGTTAGAGAGATAATTGGAA
TTAATTTGACTGTAAACACAAAGATATTAGTACAAAATACGTGACGTAGAAAGTAATAATTTCTTGGGTA
GTTTGCAGTTTTAAAATTATGTTTTAAAATGGACTATCATATGCTTACCGTAACTTGAAAGTATTTCGAT
TTCTTGGCTTTATATATCTTGTGGAAAGGACGAAACACCGAGATCGTTAGCAGAAACAAAGTTTTAGAGC
TAGAAATAGCAAGTTAAAATAAGGCTAGTCCGTTATCAACTTGAAAAAGTGGCACCGAGTCGGTGCTTTT
TTGTTTTAGAGCTAGAAATAGCAAGTTAAAATAAGGCTAGTCCGTTTTTAGCGCGTGCGCCAATTCTGCA
GACAAATGGCTCTAGAGGTACCCGTTACATAACTTACGGTAAATGGCCCGCCTGGCTGACCGCCCAACGA
CCCCCGCCCATTGACGTCAATAGTAACGCCAATAGGGACTTTCCATTGACGTCAATGGGTGGAGTATTTA
CGGTAAACTGCCCACTTGGCAGTACATCAAGTGTATCATATGCCAAGTACGCCCCCTATTGACGTCAATG
ACGGTAAATGGCCCGCCTGGCATTGTGCCCAGTACATGACCTTATGGGACTTTCCTACTTGGCAGTACAT
CTACGTATTAGTCATCGCTATTACCATGGTCGAGGTGAGCCCCACGTTCTGCTTCACTCTCCCCATCTCC
CCCCCCTCCCCACCCCCAATTTTGTATTTATTTATTTTTTAATTATTTTGTGCAGCGATGGGGGCGGGGG
GGGGGGGGGGGCGGGGCGAGGGGCGGGGCGGGGCGAGGCGGAGAGGTGCGGCGGCAGCCAATCAGAGCGG
CGCGCTCCGAAAGTTTCCTTTTATGGCGAGGCGGCGGCGGCGGCGGCCCTATAAAAAGCGAAGCGCGCGG
CGGGCGGGAGTCGCTGCGCGCTGCCTTCGCCCCGTGCCCCGCTCCGCCGCCGCCTCGCGCCGCCCGCCCC
GGCTCTGACTGACCGCGTTACTCCCACAGGTGAGCGGGCGGGACGGCCCTTCTCCTCCGGGCTGTAATTA
GCTGAGCAAGAGGTAAGGGTTTAAGGGATGGTTGGTTGGTGGGGTATTAATGTTTAATTACCTGGAGCAC
CTGCCTGAAATCACTTTTTTTCAGGTTGGACCGGTGCCACCATGGACTATAAGGACCACGACGGAGACTA
CAAGGATCATGATATTGATTACAAAGACGATGACGATAAGATGGCCCCAAAGAAGAAGCGGAAGGTCGGT
ATCCACGGAGTCCCAGCAGCCGACAAGAAGTACAGCATCGGCCTGGACATCGGCACCAACTCTGTGGGCT
GGGCCGTGATCACCGACGAGTACAAGGTGCCCAGCAAGAAATTCAAGGTGCTGGGCAACACCGACCGGCA
CAGCATCAAGAAGAACCTGATCGGAGCCCTGCTGTTCGACAGCGGCGAAACAGCCGAGGCCACCCGGCTG
AAGAGAACCGCCAGAAGAAGATACACCAGACGGAAGAACCGGATCTGCTATCTGCAAGAGATCTTCAGCA
ACGAGATGGCCAAGGTGGACGACAGCTTCTTCCACAGACTGGAAGAGTCCTTCCTGGTGGAAGAGGATAA
GAAGCACGAGCGGCACCCCATCTTCGGCAACATCGTGGACGAGGTGGCCTACCACGAGAAGTACCCCACC
ATCTACCACCTGAGAAAGAAACTGGTGGACAGCACCGACAAGGCCGACCTGCGGCTGATCTATCTGGCCC
TGGCCCACATGATCAAGTTCCGGGGCCACTTCCTGATCGAGGGCGACCTGAACCCCGACAACAGCGACGT
GGACAAGCTGTTCATCCAGCTGGTGCAGACCTACAACCAGCTGTTCGAGGAAAACCCCATCAACGCCAGC
GGCGTGGACGCCAAGGCCATCCTGTCTGCCAGACTGAGCAAGAGCAGACGGCTGGAAAATCTGATCGCCC
AGCTGCCCGGCGAGAAGAAGAATGGCCTGTTCGGAAACCTGATTGCCCTGAGCCTGGGCCTGACCCCCAA
CTTCAAGAGCAACTTCGACCTGGCCGAGGATGCCAAACTGCAGCTGAGCAAGGACACCTACGACGACGAC
CTGGACAACCTGCTGGCCCAGATCGGCGACCAGTACGCCGACCTGTTTCTGGCCGCCAAGAACCTGTCCG
ACGCCATCCTGCTGAGCGACATCCTGAGAGTGAACACCGAGATCACCAAGGCCCCCCTGAGCGCCTCTAT
GATCAAGAGATACGACGAGCACCACCAGGACCTGACCCTGCTGAAAGCTCTCGTGCGGCAGCAGCTGCCT
GAGAAGTACAAAGAGATTTTCTTCGACCAGAGCAAGAACGGCTACGCCGGCTACATTGACGGCGGAGCCA
GCCAGGAAGAGTTCTACAAGTTCATCAAGCCCATCCTGGAAAAGATGGACGGCACCGAGGAACTGCTCGT
GAAGCTGAACAGAGAGGACCTGCTGCGGAAGCAGCGGACCTTCGACAACGGCAGCATCCCCCACCAGATC
CACCTGGGAGAGCTGCACGCCATTCTGCGGCGGCAGGAAGATTTTTACCCATTCCTGAAGGACAACCGGG
AAAAGATCGAGAAGATCCTGACCTTCCGCATCCCCTACTACGTGGGCCCTCTGGCCAGGGGAAACAGCAG
ATTCGCCTGGATGACCAGAAAGAGCGAGGAAACCATCACCCCCTGGAACTTCGAGGAAGTGGTGGACAAG
GGCGCTTCCGCCCAGAGCTTCATCGAGCGGATGACCAACTTCGATAAGAACCTGCCCAACGAGAAGGTGC
TGCCCAAGCACAGCCTGCTGTACGAGTACTTCACCGTGTATAACGAGCTGACCAAAGTGAAATACGTGAC
CGAGGGAATGAGAAAGCCCGCCTTCCTGAGCGGCGAGCAGAAAAAGGCCATCGTGGACCTGCTGTTCAAG
ACCAACCGGAAAGTGACCGTGAAGCAGCTGAAAGAGGACTACTTCAAGAAAATCGAGTGCTTCGACTCCG
TGGAAATCTCCGGCGTGGAAGATCGGTTCAACGCCTCCCTGGGCACATACCACGATCTGCTGAAAATTAT
CAAGGACAAGGACTTCCTGGACAATGAGGAAAACGAGGACATTCTGGAAGATATCGTGCTGACCCTGACA
CTGTTTGAGGACAGAGAGATGATCGAGGAACGGCTGAAAACCTATGCCCACCTGTTCGACGACAAAGTGA
TGAAGCAGCTGAAGCGGCGGAGATACACCGGCTGGGGCAGGCTGAGCCGGAAGCTGATCAACGGCATCCG
GGACAAGCAGTCCGGCAAGACAATCCTGGATTTCCTGAAGTCCGACGGCTTCGCCAACAGAAACTTCATG
CAGCTGATCCACGACGACAGCCTGACCTTTAAAGAGGACATCCAGAAAGCCCAGGTGTCCGGCCAGGGCG
ATAGCCTGCACGAGCACATTGCCAATCTGGCCGGCAGCCCCGCCATTAAGAAGGGCATCCTGCAGACAGT
GAAGGTGGTGGACGAGCTCGTGAAAGTGATGGGCCGGCACAAGCCCGAGAACATCGTGATCGAAATGGCC
AGAGAGAACCAGACCACCCAGAAGGGACAGAAGAACAGCCGCGAGAGAATGAAGCGGATCGAAGAGGGCA
TCAAAGAGCTGGGCAGCCAGATCCTGAAAGAACACCCCGTGGAAAACACCCAGCTGCAGAACGAGAAGCT
GTACCTGTACTACCTGCAGAATGGGCGGGATATGTACGTGGACCAGGAACTGGACATCAACCGGCTGTCC
GACTACGATGTGGACCATATCGTGCCTCAGAGCTTTCTGAAGGACGACTCCATCGACAACAAGGTGCTGA
CCAGAAGCGACAAGAACCGGGGCAAGAGCGACAACGTGCCCTCCGAAGAGGTCGTGAAGAAGATGAAGAA
CTACTGGCGGCAGCTGCTGAACGCCAAGCTGATTACCCAGAGAAAGTTCGACAATCTGACCAAGGCCGAG
AGAGGCGGCCTGAGCGAACTGGATAAGGCCGGCTTCATCAAGAGACAGCTGGTGGAAACCCGGCAGATCA
CAAAGCACGTGGCACAGATCCTGGACTCCCGGATGAACACTAAGTACGACGAGAATGACAAGCTGATCCG
GGAAGTGAAAGTGATCACCCTGAAGTCCAAGCTGGTGTCCGATTTCCGGAAGGATTTCCAGTTTTACAAA
GTGCGCGAGATCAACAACTACCACCACGCCCACGACGCCTACCTGAACGCCGTCGTGGGAACCGCCCTGA
TCAAAAAGTACCCTAAGCTGGAAAGCGAGTTCGTGTACGGCGACTACAAGGTGTACGACGTGCGGAAGAT
GATCGCCAAGAGCGAGCAGGAAATCGGCAAGGCTACCGCCAAGTACTTCTTCTACAGCAACATCATGAAC
TTTTTCAAGACCGAGATTACCCTGGCCAACGGCGAGATCCGGAAGCGGCCTCTGATCGAGACAAACGGCG
AAACCGGGGAGATCGTGTGGGATAAGGGCCGGGATTTTGCCACCGTGCGGAAAGTGCTGAGCATGCCCCA
AGTGAATATCGTGAAAAAGACCGAGGTGCAGACAGGCGGCTTCAGCAAAGAGTCTATCCTGCCCAAGAGG
AACAGCGATAAGCTGATCGCCAGAAAGAAGGACTGGGACCCTAAGAAGTACGGCGGCTTCGACAGCCCCA
CCGTGGCCTATTCTGTGCTGGTGGTGGCCAAAGTGGAAAAGGGCAAGTCCAAGAAACTGAAGAGTGTGAA
AGAGCTGCTGGGGATCACCATCATGGAAAGAAGCAGCTTCGAGAAGAATCCCATCGACTTTCTGGAAGCC
AAGGGCTACAAAGAAGTGAAAAAGGACCTGATCATCAAGCTGCCTAAGTACTCCCTGTTCGAGCTGGAAA
ACGGCCGGAAGAGAATGCTGGCCTCTGCCGGCGAACTGCAGAAGGGAAACGAACTGGCCCTGCCCTCCAA
ATATGTGAACTTCCTGTACCTGGCCAGCCACTATGAGAAGCTGAAGGGCTCCCCCGAGGATAATGAGCAG
AAACAGCTGTTTGTGGAACAGCACAAGCACTACCTGGACGAGATCATCGAGCAGATCAGCGAGTTCTCCA
AGAGAGTGATCCTGGCCGACGCTAATCTGGACAAAGTGCTGTCCGCCTACAACAAGCACCGGGATAAGCC
CATCAGAGAGCAGGCCGAGAATATCATCCACCTGTTTACCCTGACCAATCTGGGAGCCCCTGCCGCCTTC
AAGTACTTTGACACCACCATCGACCGGAAGAGGTACACCAGCACCAAAGAGGTGCTGGACGCCACCCTGA
TCCACCAGAGCATCACCGGCCTGTACGAGACACGGATCGACCTGTCTCAGCTGGGAGGCGACAAAAGGCC
GGCGGCCACGAAAAAGGCCGGCCAGGCAAAAAAGAAAAAGTAAGAATTCCTAGAGCTCGCTGATCAGCCT
CGACTGTGCCTTCTAGTTGCCAGCCATCTGTTGTTTGCCCCTCCCCCGTGCCTTCCTTGACCCTGGAAGG
TGCCACTCCCACTGTCCTTTCCTAATAAAATGAGGAAATTGCATCGCATTGTCTGAGTAGGTGTCATTCT
ATTCTGGGGGGTGGGGTGGGGCAGGACAGCAAGGGGGAGGATTGGGAAGAGAATAGCAGGCATGCTGGGG
AGCGGCCGCAGGAACCCCTAGTGATGGAGTTGGCCACTCCCTCTCTGCGCGCTCGCTCGCTCACTGAGGC
CGGGCGACCAAAGGTCGCCCGACGCCCGGGCTTTGCCCGGGCGGCCTCAGTGAGCGAGCGAGCGCGCAGC
TGCCTGCAGGGGCGCCTGATGCGGTATTTTCTCCTTACGCATCTGTGCGGTATTTCACACCGCATA
[95 nt withheld, positions 5947-6041]
T
[46 nt withheld, positions 6043-6088]
C
[141 nt withheld, positions 6090-6230]
CCTTTGACGTTGGAGTCCACGTTCTTT
[37 nt withheld, positions 6258-6294]
ACTCTATCTCGGGCTATTCTTTTGATTTATAAGGGATTTTGCCGATTTCGGTCTATTGGTTAAAAAATGA
GCTGATTTAACAAAAATTTAACGCGAATTTTAACAAAATATTAACGTTTACAATTTTATGGTGCACTCTC
AGTACAATCTGCTCTGATGCCGCATAGTTAAGCCAGCCCCGACACCCGCCAACACCCGCTGACGCGCCCT
GACGGGCTTGTCTGCTCCCGGCATCCGCTTACAGACAAGCTGTGACCGTCTCCGGGAGCTGCATGTGTCA
GAGGTTTTCACCGTCATCACCGAAACGCGCGAGACGAAAGGGCCTCGTGATACGCCTATTTTTATAGGTT
AATGTCATGATAATAATGGTTTCTTAGACGTCAGGTGGCACTTTTCGGGGAAATGTGCGCGGAACCCCTA
TTTGTTTATTTTTCTAAATACATTCAAATATGTATCCGCTCATGAGACAATAACCCTGATAAATGCTTCA
ATAATATTGAAAAAGGAAGAGTATGAGTATTCAACATTTCCGTGTCGCCCTTATTCCCTTTTTTGCGGCA
TTTTGCCTTCCTGTTTTTGCTCACCCAGAAACGCTGGTGAAAGTAAAAGATGCTGAAGATCAGTTGGGTG
CACGAGTGGGTTACATCGAACTGGATCTCAACAGCGGTAAGATCCTTGAGAGTTTTCGCCCCGAAGAACG
TTTTCCAATGATGAGCACTTTTAAAGTTCTGCTATGTGGCGCGGTATTATCCCGTATTGACGCCGGGCAA
GAGCAACTCGGTCGCCGCATACACTATTCTCAGAATGACTTGGTTGAGTACTCACCAGTCACAGAAAAGC
ATCTTACGGATGGCATGACAGTAAGAGAATTATGCAGTGCTGCCATAACCATGAGTGATAACACTGCGGC
CAACTTACTTCTGACAACGATCGGAGGACCGAAGGAGCTAACCGCTTTTTTGCACAACATGGGGGATCAT
GTAACTCGCCTTGATCGTTGGGAACCGGAGCTGAATGAAGCCATACCAAACGACGAGCGTGACACCACGA
TGCCTGTAGCAATGGCAACAACGTTGCGCAAACTATTAACTGGCGAACTACTTACTCTAGCTTCCCGGCA
ACAATTAATAGACTGGATGGAGGCGGATAAAGTTGCAGGACCACTTCTGCGCTCGGCCCTTCCGGCTGGC
TGGTTTATTGCTGATAAATCTGGAGCCGGTGAGCGTGGAAGCCGCGGTATCATTGCAGCACTGGGGCCAG
ATGGTAAGCCCTCCCGTATCGTAGTTATCTACACGACGGGGAGTCAGGCAACTATGGATGAACGAAATAG
ACAGATCGCTGAGATAGGTGCCTCACTGATTAAGCATTGGTAACTGTCAGACCAAGTTTACTCATATATA
CTTTAGATTGATTTAAAACTTCATTTTTAATTTAAAAGGATCTAGGTGAAGATCCTTTTTGATAATCTCA
TGACCAAAATCCCTTAACGTGAGTTTTCGTTCCACTGAGCGTCAGACCCCGTAGAAAAGATCAAAGGATC
TTCTTGAGATCCTTTTTTTCTGCGCGTAATCTGCTGCTTGCAAACAAAAAAACCACCGCTACCAGCGGTG
GTTTGTTTGCCGGATCAAGAGCTACCAACTCTTTTTCCGAAGGTAACTGGCTTCAGCAGAGCGCAGATAC
CAAATACTGTTCTTCTAGTGTAGCCGTAGTTAGGCCACCACTTCAAGAACTCTGTAGCACCGCCTACATA
CCTCGCTCTGCTAATCCTGTTACCAGTGGCTGCTGCCAGTGGCGATAAGTCGTGTCTTACCGGGTTGGAC
TCAAGACGATAGTTACCGGATAAGGCGCAGCGGTCGGGCTGAACGGGGGGTTCGTGCACACAGCCCAGCT
TGGAGCGAACGACCTACACCGAACTGAGATACCTACAGCGTGAGCTATGAGAAAGCGCCACGCTTCCCGA
AGGGAGAAAGGCGGACAGGTATCCGGTAAGCGGCAGGGTCGGAACAGGAGAGCGCACGAGGGAGCTTCCA
GGGGGAAACGCCTGGTATCTTTATAGTCCTGTCGGGTTTCGCCACCTCTGACTTGAGCGTCGATTTTTGT
GATGCTCGTCAGGGGGGCGGAGCCTATGGAAAAACGCCAGCAACGCGGCCTTTTTACGGTTCCTGGCCTT
TTGCTGGCCTTTTGCTCACATGT
Features (pLannotate 1.2.2; 18 found; start..end, strand, type, name):
      1..241     +  promoter       U6 promoter: RNA polymerase III promoter for human U6 snRNA
    271..346     +  misc_RNA       gRNA scaffold: guide RNA scaffold for the Streptococcus pyogenes CRISPR/Cas9 system
    353..396     +  misc_RNA       gRNA scaffold (fragment): guide RNA scaffold for the Streptococcus pyogenes CRISPR/Cas9 system
    443..728     +  enhancer       CMV enhancer: human cytomegalovirus immediate early enhancer; contains an 18-bp deletion relative to the standard CMV enhancer
    730..986     +  promoter       chicken β-actin promoter: contains a 21-bp deletion relative to the standard chicken β-actin promoter
    987..1214    +  intron         hybrid intron: hybrid between chicken β-actin (CBA) and minute virus of mice (MMV) introns (Gray et al., 2011)
   1352..2953    +  CDS            Cas9(N): N-terminal portion of Streptococcus pyogenes Cas9 (Zetsche et al., 2015)
   2954..5452    +  CDS            Cas9(C): C-terminal portion of Streptococcus pyogenes Cas9 (Zetsche et al., 2015)
   5453..5500    +  CDS            nucleoplasmin NLS: bipartite nuclear localization signal from nucleoplasmin
   5534..5645    +  polyA_signal   bGH poly(A) signal: bovine growth hormone polyadenylation signal
   5750..5890    +  repeat_region  AAV2 ITR: inverted terminal repeat of adeno-associated virus serotype 2 inverted
   5895..5946    -  misc_feature   bom (fragment): basis of mobility region from pBR322
   5965..6420    +  rep_origin     f1 ori (sequence partly withheld): f1 bacteriophage origin of replication; arrow indicates direction of (+) strand synthesis
   6421..6470    -  misc_feature   bom (fragment): basis of mobility region from pBR322
   6572..6607    -  CDS            rop (fragment): Rop protein, which maintains plasmids at low copy number; rop
   6702..6806    +  promoter       AmpR promoter: bla
   6807..7667    +  CDS            AmpR: β-lactamase; bla; confers resistance to ampicillin, carbenicillin, and related antibiotics
   7838..8426    +  rep_origin     ori: high-copy-number ColE1/pMB1/pBR322/pUC origin of replication
