[The description below was written by a language model from this plasmid's Addgene catalogue record and pLannotate feature annotations shown in this document.]
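Description:
pX330 Pten is an all-in-one mammalian CRISPR/Cas9 expression plasmid built on the pX330 backbone. It carries a single guide RNA directed against mouse Pten together with Streptococcus pyogenes Cas9. It is propagated in bacteria through a high-copy ColE1/pUC-type origin and selected with ampicillin via the β-lactamase (AmpR) gene and its own promoter. An f1 phage origin is also annotated. A single AAV2 inverted terminal repeat lies downstream of the Cas9 cassette. With only one ITR annotated, the table gives no indication that the plasmid is a packageable AAV genome. The catalogue lists a total size of about 8.5 kb, and the assembled sequence record is 8,487 nt.

The payload consists of two expression units. The human U6 RNA polymerase III promoter drives the sgRNA. The Pten-targeting spacer was inserted between the promoter and the S. pyogenes gRNA scaffold through BbsI sites that were destroyed during cloning. The spacer itself is not annotated as a separate feature, but the gap between the U6 promoter and the scaffold is consistent with its position. Downstream, the CBh promoter drives Cas9. This promoter comprises a CMV enhancer, a chicken β-actin promoter and a hybrid CBA/MVM intron. The annotation tool splits the Cas9 coding region into adjoining N- and C-terminal portions. Cas9 is followed by a C-terminal nucleoplasmin nuclear localization signal and a bovine growth hormone polyadenylation signal.

Co-expression of the nuclease and guide from one plasmid allows targeted editing of the Pten tumour suppressor locus in mouse cells. The associated publication concerns direct CRISPR-mediated mutation of cancer genes in the mouse liver.
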