Addgene plasmid #59909: pX330 Pten
Purpose: pX330 backbone expressing sgRNA targeting Pten to edit mouse Pten. Expresses Cas9 from CBh promoter
Depositing lab: Tyler Jacks. Depositing organization: Massachusetts Institute of Technology. Publication: CRISPR-mediated direct mutation of cancer genes in the mouse liver. Xue W, Chen S, Yin H, Tammela T, Papagiannakopoulos T, Joshi NS, Cai W, Yang G, Bronson R, Crowley DG, Zhang F, Anderson DG, Sharp PA, Jacks T. Nature. 2014 Aug 6. doi: 10.1038/nature13589. PubMed 25119044.
Backbone
  Vector backbone: pX330
  Backbone manufacturer: Feng Zhang lab (Addgene plasmid # 42230)
  Backbone size w/o insert (bp): 8500
  Total vector size (bp): 8520
  Vector type: Mammalian Expression, CRISPR
Growth in bacteria
  Bacterial resistance: Ampicillin, 100 μg/mL
  Growth temperature: 37°C
  Growth strain: Stbl3
  Copy number: Unknown
Gene/Insert
  Gene/Insert name: sgRNA targeting Pten
  Species: M. musculus (mouse)
  GenBank ID: NM_008960 NM_008960
  Entrez Gene: Pten (a.k.a. 2310035O07Rik, A130070J02Rik, B430203M17Rik, MMAC1, PTENbeta, TEP1)
  Promoter: U6
  Cloning method: Restriction Enzyme; 5′ cloning site BbsI (destroyed during cloning); 3′ cloning site BbsI (destroyed during cloning)
  Sequencing primers: 5′ hU6-F
Terms and licenses: Academic/Nonprofit Terms; Industry Terms: Not Available to Industry
How to cite: pX330 Pten was a gift from Tyler Jacks (Addgene plasmid # 59909 ; http://n2t.net/addgene:59909 ; RRID:Addgene_59909)
