>Addgene plasmid #59909 | pX330 Pten | depositor partial sequence | sequence record 94948 | sgRNA 20nt
AGATCGTTAGCAGAAACAAA
