>Addgene plasmid #59909 | pX330 Pten | addgene partial sequence | sequence record 106636 | pCBhProF2 5'-agggtttaagggatggttgg-3'
TTTAATTACCTGGAGCACCTGCCTGAAATCACTTTTTTTCAGGTTGGACCGGTGCCACCATGGACTATAA
GGACCACGACGGAGACTACAAGGATCATGATATTGATTACAAAGACGATGACGATAAGATGGCCCCAAAG
AAGAAGCGGAAGGTCGGTATCCACGGAGTCCCAGCAGCCGACAAGAAGTACAGCATCGGCCTGGACATCG
GCACCAACTCTGTGGGCTGGGCCGTGATCACCGACGAGTACAAGGTGCCCAGCAAGAAATTCAAGGTGCT
GGGCAACACCGACCGGCACAGCATCAAGAAGAACCTGATCGGAGCCCTGCTGTTCGACAGCGGCGAAACA
GCCGAGGCCACCCGGCTGAAGAGAACCGCCAGAAGAAGATACACCAGACGGAAGAACCGGATCTGCTATC
TGCAAGAGATCTTCAGCAACGAGATGGCCAAGGTGGACGACAGCTTCTTCCACAGACTGGAAGAGTCCTT
CCTGGTGGAAGAGGATAAGAAGCACGAGCGGCACCCCATCTTCGGCAACATCGTGGACGAGGTGGCCTAC
CACGAGAAGTACCCCACCATCTACCACCTGAGAAAGAAACTGGTGGACAGCACCGACAAGGCCGACCTGC
GGCTGATCTATCTGGCCCTGGCCCACATGATCAAGTTCCGGGGCCACTTCCTGATCGAGGGCGACCTGAA
CCCCGACAACAGCGACGTGGACAAGCTGTTCATCCAGCTGGTGCAGACCTACAACCAGCTGTTCGAGGAA
AACCCCATCAACGCCAGCGGCGTGGACGCCAAGGCCATCCTGTCTGCCAGACTGAGCAAGAGCAGACGGC
TGGAAAATCTGATCGCCCAGCTGCCCGGCGAGAAGAAGAATGGCCTGTTCGGAAACCTGATTGCCCTGAG
CCTGGGCCTGACCCC
