>Addgene plasmid #59909 | pX330 Pten | addgene partial sequence | sequence record 106637 | pBR322ori-F 5'-GGGAAACGCCTGGTATCTTT-3'
CCACCTCTGACTTGAGCGTCGATTTTTGTGATGCTCGTCAGGGGGGCGGAGCCTATGGAAAAACGCCAGC
AACGCGGCCTTTTTACGGTTCCTGGCCTTTTGCTGGCCTTTTGCTCACATGTGAGGGCCTATTTCCCATG
ATTCCTTCATATTTGCATATACGATACAAGGCTGTTAGAGAGATAATTGGAATTAATTTGACTGTAAACA
CAAAGATATTAGTACAAAATACGTGACGTAGAAAGTAATAATTTCTTGGGTAGTTTGCAGTTTTAAAATT
ATGTTTTAAAATGGACTATCATATGCTTACCGTAACTTGAAAGTATTTCGATTTCTTGGCTTTATATATC
TTGTGGAAAGGACGAAACACCGAGATCGTTAGCAGAAACAAAGTTTTAGAGCTAGAAATAGCAAGTTAAA
ATAAGGCTAGTCCGTTATCAACTTGAAAAAGTGGCACCGAGTCGGTGCTTTTTTGTTTTAGAGCTAGAAA
TAGCAAGTTAAAATAAGGCTAGTCCGTTTTTAGCGCGTGCGCCAATTCTGCA
