>Addgene plasmid #59909 | pX330 Pten | addgene partial sequence | sequence record 106638 | BGH-rev 5'-TAGAAGGCACAGTCGAGG-3'
GAATTCTTACTTTTTCTTTTTTGCCTGGCCGGCCTTTTTCGTGGCCGCCGGCCTTTTGTCGCCTCCCAGC
TGAGACAGGTCGATCCGTGTCTCGTACAGGCCGGTGATGCTCTGGTGGATCAGGGTGGCGTCCAGCACCT
CTTTGGTGCTGGTGTACCTCTTCCGGTCGATGGTGGTGTCAAAGTACTTGAAGGCGGCAGGGGCTCCCAG
ATTGGTCAGGGTAAACAGGTGGATGATATTCTCGGCCTGCTCTCTGATGGGCTTATCCCGGTGCTTGTTG
TAGGCGGACAGCACTTTGTCCAGATTAGCGTCGGCCAGGATCACTCTCTTGGAGAACTCGCTGATCTGCT
CGATGATCTCGTCCAGGTAGTGCTTGTGCTGTTCCACAAACAGCTGTTTCTGCTCATTATCCTCGGGGGA
GCCCTTCAGCTTCTCATAGTGGCTGGCCAGGTACAGGAAGTTCACATATTTGGAGGGCAGGGCCAGTTCG
TTTCCCTTCTGCAGTTCGCCGGCAGAGGCCAGCATTCTCTTCCGGCCGTTTTCCAGCTCGAACAGGGAGT
ACTTAGGCAGCTTGATGATCAGGTCCTTTTTCACTTCTTTGTAGCCCTTGGCTTCCAGAAAGTCGATGGG
ATTCTTCTCGAAGCTGCTTCTTTCCATGATGGTGATCCCCAGCAGCTCTTTCACACTCTTCAGTTTCTTG
GACTTGCCCTTTTCCACTTTGGCCACCACCAGCACAGAATA
